>Addgene plasmid #131516 | LMX1B-gRNA-C-del | depositor partial sequence | sequence record 252129 | gRNA sequence
GACCCATCTTGTGAGAGCGG
