>Addgene plasmid #131516 | LMX1B-gRNA-C-del | addgene partial sequence | sequence record 273983 | Addgene NGS Result
GGCGGGGGGNNGGGCGGGGCGAGGCGGAGAGGTGCGGCGGCAGCCAATCAGAGCGGCGCGCTCCGAAAGT
TTCCTTTTATGGCGAGGCGGCGGCGGCGGCGGCCCTATAAAAAGCGAAGCGCGCGGCGGGCGGGAGTCGC
TGCGCGCTGCCTTCGCCCCGTGCCCCGCTCCGCCGCCGCCTCGCGCCGCCCGCCCCGGCTCTGACTGACC
GCGTTACTCCCACAGGTGAGCGGGCGGGACGGCCCTTCTCCTCCGGGCTGTAATTAGCTGAGCAAGAGGT
AAGGGTTTAAGGGATGGTTGGTTGGTGGGGTATTAATGTTTAATTACCTGGAGCACCTGCCTGAAATCAC
TTTTTTTCAGGTTGGACCGGTGCCACCATGGACTATAAGGACCACGACGGAGACTACAAGGATCATGATA
TTGATTACAAAGACGATGACGATAAGATGGCCCCAAAGAAGAAGCGGAAGGTCGGTATCCACGGAGTCCC
AGCAGCCGACAAGAAGTACAGCATCGGCCTGGACATCGGCACCAACTCTGTGGGCTGGGCCGTGATCACC
GACGAGTACAAGGTGCCCAGCAAGAAATTCAAGGTGCTGGGCAACACCGACCGGCACAGCATCAAGAAGA
ACCTGATCGGAGCCCTGCTGTTCGACAGCGGCGAAACAGCCGAGGCCACCCGGCTGAAGAGAACCGCCAG
AAGAAGATACACCAGACGGAAGAACCGGATCTGCTATCTGCAAGAGATCTTCAGCAACGAGATGGCCAAG
GTGGACGACAGCTTCTTCCACAGACTGGAAGAGTCCTTCCTGGTGGAAGAGGATAAGAAGCACGAGCGGC
ACCCCATCTTCGGCAACATCGTGGACGAGGTGGCCTACCACGAGAAGTACCCCACCATCTACCACCTGAG
AAAGAAACTGGTGGACAGCACCGACAAGGCCGACCTGCGGCTGATCTATCTGGCCCTGGCCCACATGATC
AAGTTCCGGGGCCACTTCCTGATCGAGGGCGACCTGAACCCCGACAACAGCGACGTGGACAAGCTGTTCA
TCCAGCTGGTGCAGACCTACAACCAGCTGTTCGAGGAAAACCCCATCAACGCCAGCGGCGTGGACGCCAA
GGCCATCCTGTCTGCCAGACTGAGCAAGAGCAGACGGCTGGAAAATCTGATCGCCCAGCTGCCCGGCGAG
AAGAAGAATGGCCTGTTCGGAAACCTGATTGCCCTGAGCCTGGGCCTGACCCCCAACTTCAAGAGCAACT
TCGACCTGGCCGAGGATGCCAAACTGCAGCTGAGCAAGGACACCTACGACGACGACCTGGACAACCTGCT
GGCCCAGATCGGCGACCAGTACGCCGACCTGTTTCTGGCCGCCAAGAACCTGTCCGACGCCATCCTGCTG
AGCGACATCCTGAGAGTGAACACCGAGATCACCAAGGCCCCCCTGAGCGCCTCTATGATCAAGAGATACG
ACGAGCACCACCAGGACCTGACCCTGCTGAAAGCTCTCGTGCGGCAGCAGCTGCCTGAGAAGTACAAAGA
GATTTTCTTCGACCAGAGCAAGAACGGCTACGCCGGCTACATTGACGGCGGAGCCAGCCAGGAAGAGTTC
TACAAGTTCATCAAGCCCATCCTGGAAAAGATGGACGGCACCGAGGAACTGCTCGTGAAGCTGAACAGAG
AGGACCTGCTGCGGAAGCAGCGGACCTTCGACAACGGCAGCATCCCCCACCAGATCCACCTGGGAGAGCT
GCACGCCATTCTGCGGCGGCAGGAAGATTTTTACCCATTCCTGAAGGACAACCGGGAAAAGATCGAGAAG
ATCCTGACCTTCCGCATCCCCTACTACGTGGGCCCTCTGGCCAGGGGAAACAGCAGATTCGCCTGGATGA
CCAGAAAGAGCGAGGAAACCATCACCCCCTGGAACTTCGAGGAAGTGGTGGACAAGGGCGCTTCCGCCCA
GAGCTTCATCGAGCGGATGACCAACTTCGATAAGAACCTGCCCAACGAGAAGGTGCTGCCCAAGCACAGC
CTGCTGTACGAGTACTTCACCGTGTATAACGAGCTGACCAAAGTGAAATACGTGACCGAGGGAATGAGAA
AGCCCGCCTTCCTGAGCGGCGAGCAGAAAAAGGCCATCGTGGACCTGCTGTTCAAGACCAACCGGAAAGT
GACCGTGAAGCAGCTGAAAGAGGACTACTTCAAGAAAATCGAGTGCTTCGACTCCGTGGAAATCTCCGGC
GTGGAAGATCGGTTCAACGCCTCCCTGGGCACATACCACGATCTGCTGAAAATTATCAAGGACAAGGACT
TCCTGGACAATGAGGAAAACGAGGACATTCTGGAAGATATCGTGCTGACCCTGACACTGTTTGAGGACAG
AGAGATGATCGAGGAACGGCTGAAAACCTATGCCCACCTGTTCGACGACAAAGTGATGAAGCAGCTGAAG
CGGCGGAGATACACCGGCTGGGGCAGGCTGAGCCGGAAGCTGATCAACGGCATCCGGGACAAGCAGTCCG
GCAAGACAATCCTGGATTTCCTGAAGTCCGACGGCTTCGCCAACAGAAACTTCATGCAGCTGATCCACGA
CGACAGCCTGACCTTTAAAGAGGACATCCAGAAAGCCCAGGTGTCCGGCCAGGGCGATAGCCTGCACGAG
CACATTGCCAATCTGGCCGGCAGCCCCGCCATTAAGAAGGGCATCCTGCAGACAGTGAAGGTGGTGGACG
AGCTCGTGAAAGTGATGGGCCGGCACAAGCCCGAGAACATCGTGATCGAAATGGCCAGAGAGAACCAGAC
CACCCAGAAGGGACAGAAGAACAGCCGCGAGAGAATGAAGCGGATCGAAGAGGGCATCAAAGAGCTGGGC
AGCCAGATCCTGAAAGAACACCCCGTGGAAAACACCCAGCTGCAGAACGAGAAGCTGTACCTGTACTACC
TGCAGAATGGGCGGGATATGTACGTGGACCAGGAACTGGACATCAACCGGCTGTCCGACTACGATGTGGA
CCATATCGTGCCTCAGAGCTTTCTGAAGGACGACTCCATCGACAACAAGGTGCTGACCAGAAGCGACAAG
AACCGGGGCAAGAGCGACAACGTGCCCTCCGAAGAGGTCGTGAAGAAGATGAAGAACTACTGGCGGCAGC
TGCTGAACGCCAAGCTGATTACCCAGAGAAAGTTCGACAATCTGACCAAGGCCGAGAGAGGCGGCCTGAG
CGAACTGGATAAGGCCGGCTTCATCAAGAGACAGCTGGTGGAAACCCGGCAGATCACAAAGCACGTGGCA
CAGATCCTGGACTCCCGGATGAACACTAAGTACGACGAGAATGACAAGCTGATCCGGGAAGTGAAAGTGA
TCACCCTGAAGTCCAAGCTGGTGTCCGATTTCCGGAAGGATTTCCAGTTTTACAAAGTGCGCGAGATCAA
CAACTACCACCACGCCCACGACGCCTACCTGAACGCCGTCGTGGGAACCGCCCTGATCAAAAAGTACCCT
AAGCTGGAAAGCGAGTTCGTGTACGGCGACTACAAGGTGTACGACGTGCGGAAGATGATCGCCAAGAGCG
AGCAGGAAATCGGCAAGGCTACCGCCAAGTACTTCTTCTACAGCAACATCATGAACTTTTTCAAGACCGA
GATTACCCTGGCCAACGGCGAGATCCGGAAGCGGCCTCTGATCGAGACAAACGGCGAAACCGGGGAGATC
GTGTGGGATAAGGGCCGGGATTTTGCCACCGTGCGGAAAGTGCTGAGCATGCCCCAAGTGAATATCGTGA
AAAAGACCGAGGTGCAGACAGGCGGCTTCAGCAAAGAGTCTATCCTGCCCAAGAGGAACAGCGATAAGCT
GATCGCCAGAAAGAAGGACTGGGACCCTAAGAAGTACGGCGGCTTCGACAGCCCCACCGTGGCCTATTCT
GTGCTGGTGGTGGCCAAAGTGGAAAAGGGCAAGTCCAAGAAACTGAAGAGTGTGAAAGAGCTGCTGGGGA
TCACCATCATGGAAAGAAGCAGCTTCGAGAAGAATCCCATCGACTTTCTGGAAGCCAAGGGCTACAAAGA
AGTGAAAAAGGACCTGATCATCAAGCTGCCTAAGTACTCCCTGTTCGAGCTGGAAAACGGCCGGAAGAGA
ATGCTGGCCTCTGCCGGCGAACTGCAGAAGGGAAACGAACTGGCCCTGCCCTCCAAATATGTGAACTTCC
TGTACCTGGCCAGCCACTATGAGAAGCTGAAGGGCTCCCCCGAGGATAATGAGCAGAAACAGCTGTTTGT
GGAACAGCACAAGCACTACCTGGACGAGATCATCGAGCAGATCAGCGAGTTCTCCAAGAGAGTGATCCTG
GCCGACGCTAATCTGGACAAAGTGCTGTCCGCCTACAACAAGCACCGGGATAAGCCCATCAGAGAGCAGG
CCGAGAATATCATCCACCTGTTTACCCTGACCAATCTGGGAGCCCCTGCCGCCTTCAAGTACTTTGACAC
CACCATCGACCGGAAGAGGTACACCAGCACCAAAGAGGTGCTGGACGCCACCCTGATCCACCAGAGCATC
ACCGGCCTGTACGAGACACGGATCGACCTGTCTCAGCTGGGAGGCGACAAAAGGCCGGCGGCCACGAAAA
AGGCCGGCCAGGCAAAAAAGAAAAAGGAATTCGGCAGTGGAGAGGGCAGAGGAAGTCTGCTAACATGCGG
TGACGTCGAGGAGAATCCTGGCCCAGTGAGCAAGGGCGAGGAGCTGTTCACCGGGGTGGTGCCCATCCTG
GTCGAGCTGGACGGCGACGTAAACGGCCACAAGTTCAGCGTGTCCGGCGAGGGCGAGGGCGATGCCACCT
ACGGCAAGCTGACCCTGAAGTTCATCTGCACCACCGGCAAGCTGCCCGTGCCCTGGCCCACCCTCGTGAC
CACCCTGACCTACGGCGTGCAGTGCTTCAGCCGCTACCCCGACCACATGAAGCAGCACGACTTCTTCAAG
TCCGCCATGCCCGAAGGCTACGTCCAGGAGCGCACCATCTTCTTCAAGGACGACGGCAACTACAAGACCC
GCGCCGAGGTGAAGTTCGAGGGCGACACCCTGGTGAACCGCATCGAGCTGAAGGGCATCGACTTCAAGGA
GGACGGCAACATCCTGGGGCACAAGCTGGAGTACAACTACAACAGCCACAACGTCTATATCATGGCCGAC
AAGCAGAAGAACGGCATCAAGGTGAACTTCAAGATCCGCCACAACATCGAGGACGGCAGCGTGCAGCTCG
CCGACCACTACCAGCAGAACACCCCCATCGGCGACGGCCCCGTGCTGCTGCCCGACAACCACTACCTGAG
CACCCAGTCCGCCCTGAGCAAAGACCCCAACGAGAAGCGCGATCACATGGTCCTGCTGGAGTTCGTGACC
GCCGCCGGGATCACTCTCGGCATGGACGAGCTGTACAAGGAATTCTAACTAGAGCTCGCTGATCAGCCTC
GACTGTGCCTTCTAGTTGCCAGCCATCTGTTGTTTGCCCCTCCCCCGTGCCTTCCTTGACCCTGGAAGGT
GCCACTCCCACTGTCCTTTCCTAATAAAATGAGGAAATTGCATCGCATTGTCTGAGTAGGTGTCATTCTA
TTCTGGGGGGTGGGGTGGGGCAGGACAGCAAGGGGGAGGATTGGGAAGAGAATAGCAGGCATGCTGGGGA
GCGGCCGCAGGAACCCCTAGTGATGGAGTTGGCCACTCCCTCTCTGCGCGCTCGCTCGCTCACTGAGGCC
GGGCGACCAAAGGTCGCCCGACGCCCGGGCTTTGCCCGGGCGGCCTCAGTGAGCGAGCGAGCGCGCAGCT
GCCTGCAGGGGCGCCTGATGCGGTATTTTCTCCTTACGCATCTGTGCGGTATTTCACACCGCATA
[95 nt withheld, positions 5876-5970]
T
[46 nt withheld, positions 5972-6017]
C
[141 nt withheld, positions 6019-6159]
CCTTTGACGTTGGAGTCCACGTTCTTT
[37 nt withheld, positions 6187-6223]
ACTCTATCTCGGGCTATTCTTTTGATTTATAAGGGATTTTGCCGATTTCGGTCTATTGGTTAAAAAATGA
GCTGATTTAACAAAAATTTAACGCGAATTTTAACAAAATATTAACGTTTACAATTTTATGGTGCACTCTC
AGTACAATCTGCTCTGATGCCGCATAGTTAAGCCAGCCCCGACACCCGCCAACACCCGCTGACGCGCCCT
GACGGGCTTGTCTGCTCCCGGCATCCGCTTACAGACAAGCTGTGACCGTCTCCGGGAGCTGCATGTGTCA
GAGGTTTTCACCGTCATCACCGAAACGCGCGAGACGAAAGGGCCTCGTGATACGCCTATTTTTATAGGTT
AATGTCATGATAATAATGGTTTCTTAGACGTCAGGTGGCACTTTTCGGGGAAATGTGCGCGGAACCCCTA
TTTGTTTATTTTTCTAAATACATTCAAATATGTATCCGCTCATGAGACAATAACCCTGATAAATGCTTCA
ATAATATTGAAAAAGGAAGAGTATGAGTATTCAACATTTCCGTGTCGCCCTTATTCCCTTTTTTGCGGCA
TTTTGCCTTCCTGTTTTTGCTCACCCAGAAACGCTGGTGAAAGTAAAAGATGCTGAAGATCAGTTGGGTG
CACGAGTGGGTTACATCGAACTGGATCTCAACAGCGGTAAGATCCTTGAGAGTTTTCGCCCCGAAGAACG
TTTTCCAATGATGAGCACTTTTAAAGTTCTGCTATGTGGCGCGGTATTATCCCGTATTGACGCCGGGCAA
GAGCAACTCGGTCGCCGCATACACTATTCTCAGAATGACTTGGTTGAGTACTCACCAGTCACAGAAAAGC
ATCTTACGGATGGCATGACAGTAAGAGAATTATGCAGTGCTGCCATAACCATGAGTGATAACACTGCGGC
CAACTTACTTCTGACAACGATCGGAGGACCGAAGGAGCTAACCGCTTTTTTGCACAACATGGGGGATCAT
GTAACTCGCCTTGATCGTTGGGAACCGGAGCTGAATGAAGCCATACCAAACGACGAGCGTGACACCACGA
TGCCTGTAGCAATGGCAACAACGTTGCGCAAACTATTAACTGGCGAACTACTTACTCTAGCTTCCCGGCA
ACAATTAATAGACTGGATGGAGGCGGATAAAGTTGCAGGACCACTTCTGCGCTCGGCCCTTCCGGCTGGC
TGGTTTATTGCTGATAAATCTGGAGCCGGTGAGCGTGGAAGCCGCGGTATCATTGCAGCACTGGGGCCAG
ATGGTAAGCCCTCCCGTATCGTAGTTATCTACACGACGGGGAGTCAGGCAACTATGGATGAACGAAATAG
ACAGATCGCTGAGATAGGTGCCTCACTGATTAAGCATTGGTAACTGTCAGACCAAGTTTACTCATATATA
CTTTAGATTGATTTAAAACTTCATTTTTAATTTAAAAGGATCTAGGTGAAGATCCTTTTTGATAATCTCA
TGACCAAAATCCCTTAACGTGAGTTTTCGTTCCACTGAGCGTCAGACCCCGTAGAAAAGATCAAAGGATC
TTCTTGAGATCCTTTTTTTCTGCGCGTAATCTGCTGCTTGCAAACAAAAAAACCACCGCTACCAGCGGTG
GTTTGTTTGCCGGATCAAGAGCTACCAACTCTTTTTCCGAAGGTAACTGGCTTCAGCAGAGCGCAGATAC
CAAATACTGTTCTTCTAGTGTAGCCGTAGTTAGGCCACCACTTCAAGAACTCTGTAGCACCGCCTACATA
CCTCGCTCTGCTAATCCTGTTACCAGTGGCTGCTGCCAGTGGCGATAAGTCGTGTCTTACCGGGTTGGAC
TCAAGACGATAGTTACCGGATAAGGCGCAGCGGTCGGGCTGAACGGGGGGTTCGTGCACACAGCCCAGCT
TGGAGCGAACGACCTACACCGAACTGAGATACCTACAGCGTGAGCTATGAGAAAGCGCCACGCTTCCCGA
AGGGAGAAAGGCGGACAGGTATCCGGTAAGCGGCAGGGTCGGAACAGGAGAGCGCACGAGGGAGCTTCCA
GGGGGAAACGCCTGGTATCTTTATAGTCCTGTCGGGTTTCGCCACCTCTGACTTGAGCGTCGATTTTTGT
GATGCTCGTCAGGGGGGCGGAGCCTATGGAAAAACGCCAGCAACGCGGCCTTTTTACGGTTCCTGGCCTT
TTGCTGGCCTTTTGCTCACATGTGAGGGCCTATTTCCCATGATTCCTTCATATTTGCATATACGATACAA
GGCTGTTAGAGAGATAATTGGAATTAATTTGACTGTAAACACAAAGATATTAGTACAAAATACGTGACGT
AGAAAGTAATAATTTCTTGGGTAGTTTGCAGTTTTAAAATTATGTTTTAAAATGGACTATCATATGCTTA
CCGTAACTTGAAAGTATTTCGATTTCTTGGCTTTATATATCTTGTGGAAAGGACGAAACACCGGACCCAT
CTTGTGAGAGCGGGTTTTAGAGCTAGAAATAGCAAGTTAAAATAAGGCTAGTCCGTTATCAACTTGAAAA
AGTGGCACCGAGTCGGTGCTTTTTTGTTTTAGAGCTAGAAATAGCAAGTTAAAATAAGGCTAGTCCGTTT
TTAGCGCGTGCGCCAATTCTGCAGACAAATGGCTCTAGAGGTACCCGTTACATAACTTACGGTAAATGGC
CCGCCTGGCTGACCGCCCAACGACCCCCGCCCATTGACGTCAATAGTAACGCCAATAGGGACTTTCCATT
GACGTCAATGGGTGGAGTATTTACGGTAAACTGCCCACTTGGCAGTACATCAAGTGTATCATATGCCAAG
TACGCCCCCTATTGACGTCAATGACGGTAAATGGCCCGCCTGGCATTGTGCCCAGTACATGACCTTATGG
GACTTTCCTACTTGGCAGTACATCTACGTATTAGTCATCGCTATTACCATGGTCGAGGTGAGCCCCACGT
TCTGCTTCACTCTCCCCATCTCCCCCCCCTCCCCACCCCCAATTTTGTATTTATTTATTTTTTAATTATT
TTGTGCAGCGATGGG
