[The description below was written by a language model from this plasmid's Addgene catalogue record.]
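Description:
LMX1B-gRNA-C-del is a mammalian CRISPR expression plasmid built on the pSpCas9(BB)-2A-GFP (PX458) backbone, an all-in-one vector that delivers both a guide RNA and Cas9 from a single plasmid. The total size is recorded as about 9.3 kb. It is maintained in E. coli as a high-copy plasmid under ampicillin selection. No feature table accompanies the record, so individual elements are not annotated. As generally known for PX458, the backbone carries a U6 promoter driving the single-guide RNA scaffold and a separate mammalian expression cassette for Streptococcus pyogenes Cas9 joined to GFP through a 2A self-cleaving peptide. The 2A link means transfected cells making the nuclease also fluoresce and can be identified or sorted.

The insert is a 20-nucleotide guide sequence directed against the mouse genome. It was cloned into the backbone's paired BbsI sites, which are destroyed in the process, as is standard for this Golden Gate-style oligo insertion upstream of the guide scaffold. The guide targets one flank of a nucleation site near the Lmx1b gene. It is meant to be used together with the companion plasmid LMX1B-gRNA-N-del, which cuts on the other side. Co-delivering the two plasmids produces two double-strand breaks, and repair can excise the intervening segment to delete the nucleation site. The associated publication studied how Polycomb repressive complex 2 (PRC2) initiates repressive chromatin domains, which suggests the deletion was designed to test this site's contribution to that process. The record does not give the exact genomic coordinates or the size of the deletion.
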