Addgene plasmid #131516: LMX1B-gRNA-C-del
Purpose: gRNA to delete a nucleation site near Lmx1b. Use with LMX1B-gRNA-N-del
Depositing lab: Danny Reinberg. Depositing organization: NYU Grossman School of Medicine. Publication: Capturing the Onset of PRC2-Mediated Repressive Domain Formation. Oksuz O, Narendra V, Lee CH, Descostes N, LeRoy G, Raviram R, Blumenberg L, Karch K, Rocha PP, Garcia BA, Skok JA, Reinberg D. Mol Cell. 2018 Jun 21;70(6):1149-1162.e5. doi: 10.1016/j.molcel.2018.05.023. PubMed 29932905.
Backbone
  Vector backbone: pSpCas9(BB)-2A-GFP (PX458)
  Backbone manufacturer: Feng Zhang (Addgene plasmid # 48138)
  Backbone size w/o insert (bp): 9300
  Total vector size (bp): 9320
  Vector type: Mammalian Expression, CRISPR
Growth in bacteria
  Bacterial resistance: Ampicillin, 100 μg/mL
  Growth temperature: 37°C
  Growth strain: DH5alpha
  Copy number: High Copy
Gene/Insert
  Gene/Insert name: LMX1B-gRNA-C-del
  gRNA/shRNA sequence: GACCCATCTTGTGAGAGCGG
  Species: M. musculus (mouse)
  Insert size (bp): 20
  Cloning method: Restriction Enzyme; 5′ cloning site BbsI (destroyed during cloning) (destroyed during cloning); 3′ cloning site BbsI (destroyed during cloning) (destroyed during cloning)
  Sequencing primers: 5′ TTTATGGCGAGGCGGCGG
Terms and licenses: Academic/Nonprofit Terms; Industry Terms: Not Available to Industry
How to cite: LMX1B-gRNA-C-del was a gift from Danny Reinberg (Addgene plasmid # 131516 ; http://n2t.net/addgene:131516 ; RRID:Addgene_131516)
